>Addgene plasmid #112692 | gRNAs[bTub+Sxl].1046B | addgene full sequence | sequence record 218856 | Addgene NGS Result
G
[124 nt withheld, positions 2-125]
C
[91 nt withheld, positions 127-217]
A
[49 nt withheld, positions 219-267]
CCTTTGACGTTGGAGTCCACGTTCTTT
[37 nt withheld, positions 295-331]
ACCCTATCTCGGTCTATTCTTTTGATTTATAAGGGATTTTGCCGATTTCGGCCTATTGGTTAAAAAATGA
GCTGATTTAACAAAAATTTAACGCGAATTTTAACAAAATATTAACGCTTACAATTTCCATTCGCCATTCA
GGCTGCGCAACTGTTGGGAAGGGCGATCGGTGCGGGCCTCTTCGCTATTACGCCAGCTGGCGAAAGGGGG
ATGTGCTGCAAGGCGATTAAGTTGGGTAACGCCAGGGTTTTCCCAGTCACGACGTTGTAAAACGACGGCC
AGTGAATTGTAATACGACTCACTATAGGGCGAATTGGGTACGTACCGGGCCCCTAGTATGTATGTAAGTT
AATAAAACCCATTTTTGCGGAAAGTAGATAAAAAAAACATTTTTTTTTTTTACTGCACTGGATATCATTG
AACTTATCTGATCAGTTTTAAATTTACTTCGATCCAAGGGTATTTGATGTACCAGGTTCTTTCGATTACC
TCTCACTCAAAATGACATTCCACTCAAAGTCAGCGCTGTTTGCCTCCTTCTCTGTCCACAGAAATATCGC
CGTCTCTTTCGCCGCTGCGTCCGCTATCTCTTTCGCCACCGTTTGTAGCGTTACGTAGCGTCAATGTCCG
CCTTCAGTTGCATTTTGTCAGCGGTTTCGTGACGAAGCTCCAAGCGGTTTACGCCATCAATTAAACACAA
AGTGCTGTGCCAAAACTCCTCTCGCTTCTTATTTTTGTTTGTTTTTTGAGTGATTGGGGTGGTGATTGGT
TTTGGGTGGGTAAGCAGGGGAAAGTGTGAAAAATCCCGGCAATGGGCCAAGAGGATCAGGAGCTATTAAT
TCGCGGAGGCAGCAAACACCCATCTGCCGAGCATCTGAACAATGTGAGTAGTACATGTGCATACATCTTA
AGTTCACTTGATCTATAGGAACTGCGATTGCAACATCAAATTGTCTGCGGCGTGAGAACTGCGACCCACA
AAAATCCCAAACCGCAATTGCACAAACAAATAGTGACACGAAACAGATTATTCTGGTAGCTGTTCTCGCT
ATATAAGACAATTTTTGAGATCATATCATGATCAAGACATCTAAAGGCATTCATTTTCGACTATATTCTT
TTTTACAAAAAATATAACAACCAGATATTTTAAGCTGATCCTAGATGCACAAAAAATAAATAAAAGTATA
AACCTACTTCGTAGGATACTTCGGGGTACTTTTTGTTCGGGGTTAGATGAGCATAACGCTTGTAGTTGAT
ATTTGAGATCCCCTATCATTGCAGGGTGACAGCGGAGCGGCTTCGCAGAGCTGCATTAACCAGGGCTTCG
GGCAGGCCAAAAACTACGGCACGCTCCGGCCACCCAGTCCGCCGGAGGACTCCGGTTCAGGGAGCGGCCA
ACTAGCCGAGAACCTCACCTATGCCTGGCACAATATGGACATCTTTGGGGCGGTCAATCAGCCGGGCTCC
GGATGGCGGCAGCTGGTCAACCGGACACGCGGACTATTCTGCAACGAGCGACACATACCGGCGCCCAGGA
AACATTTGCTCAAGAACGGTGAGTTTCTATTCGCAGTCGGCTGATCTGTGTGAAATCTTAATAAAGGGTC
CAATTACCAATTTGAAACTCAGTTTGCGGCGTGGCCTATCCGGGCGAACTTTTGGCCGTGATGGGCAGTT
CCGGTGCCGGAAAGACGACCCTGCTGAATGCCCTTGCCTTTCGATCGCCGCAGGGCATCCAAGTATCGCC
ATCCGGGATGCGACTGCTCAATGGCCAACCTGTGGACGCCAAGGAGATGCAGGCCAGGTGCGCCTATGTC
CAGCAGGATGACCTCTTTATCGGCTCCCTAACGGCCAGGGAACACCTGATTTTCCAAGCCATGGTGCGGA
TGCCACGACATCTGACCTATCGGCAGCGAGTGGCCCGCGTGGATCAGGTGATCCAGGAGCTTTCGCTCAG
CAAATGTCAGCACACGATCATCGGTGTGCCCGGCAGGGTGAAAGGTCTGTCCGGCGGAGAAAGGAAGCGT
CTGGCATTCGCCTCCGAGGCTCTAACCGATCCGCCGCTTCTGATCTGCGATGAGCCCACCTCCGGACTGG
ACTCCTTTACCGCCCACAGCGTCGTCCAGGTGCTGAAGAAGCTGTCGCAGAAGGGCAAGACCGTCATCCT
GACCATTCATCAGCCGTCTTCCGAGCTGTTTGAGCTCTTTGACAAGATCCTTCTGATGGCCGAGGGCAGG
GTAGCTTTCTTGGGCACTCCCAGCGAAGCCGTCGACTTCTTTTCCTAGTGAGTTCGATGTGTTTATTAAG
GGTATCTAGTATTACATAACATCTCAACTCCTATCCAGCGTGGGTGCCCAGTGTCCTACCAACTACAATC
CGGCGGACTTTTACGTACAGGTGTTGGCCGTTGTGCCCGGACGGGAGATCGAGTCCCGTGATCGGATCGC
CAAGATATGCGACAATTTTGCCATTAGCAAAGTAGCCCGGGATATGGAGCAGTTGTTGGCCACCAAAAAT
CTGGAGAAGCCACTGGAGCAGCCGGAGAATGGGTACACCTACAAGGCCACCTGGTTCATGCAGTTCCGGG
CGGTCCTGTGGCGATCCTGGCTGTCGGTGCTCAAGGAACCACTCCTCGTAAAAGTGCGACTTATTCAGAC
AACGGTGAGTGGTTCCAGTGGAAACAAATGATATAACGCTTACAATTCTTGGAAACAAATTCGCTAGATT
TTAGATAGAATTGCCTGATTCCACACCCTTCTTAGTTTTTTTCAATGAGATGTATAGTTTATAGTTTTGC
AGAAGATAAATAAATTTCATTTAACTCGCGAATATTAATGAGATGCGAGTAACATTTTAATTTGCAGATG
GTTGCCATCTTGATTGGCCTCATCTTTTTGGGCCAACAACTCACGCAAGTGGGTGTGATGAATATCAACG
GAGCCATCTTCCTCTTCCTGACCAACATGACCTTTCAAAACGTCTTTGCCACGATAAATGTAAGTCATGT
TTAGAATACATTTGCATTTCAATAATTTACTAACTTTCTAATGAATCGATTCGATTTAGGTGTTCACCTC
AGAGCTGCCAGTTTTTATGAGGGAGGCCCGAAGTCGACTTTATCGCTGTGACACATACTTTCTGGGCAAA
ACGATTGCCGAATTGCCGCTTTTTCTCACAGTGCCACTGGTCTTCACGGCGATTGCCTATCCGATGATCG
GACTGCGGGCCGGAGTGCTGCACTTCTTCAACTGCCTGGCGCTGGTCACTCTGGTGGCCAATGTGTCAAC
GTCCTTCGGATATCTAATATCCTGCGCCAGCTCCTCGACCTCGATGGCGCTGTCTGTGGGTCCGCCGGTT
ATCATACCATTCCTGCTCTTTGGCGGCTTCTTCTTGAACTCGGGCTCGGTGCCAGTATACCTCAAATGGT
TGTCGTACCTCTCATGGTTCCGTTACGCCAACGAGGGTCTGCTGATTAACCAATGGGCGGACGTGGAGCC
GGGCGAAATTAGCTGCACATCGTCGAACACCACGTGCCCCAGTTCGGGCAAGGTCATCCTGGAGACGCTT
AACTTCTCCGCCGCCGATCTGCCGCTGGACTACGTGGGTCTGGCCATTCTCATCGTGAGCTTCCGGGTGC
TCGCATATCTGGCTCTAAGACTTCGGGCCCGACGCAAGGAGTAGCCGACATATATCCGAAATAACTGCTT
GTTTTTTTTTTTTACCATTATTACCATCGTGTTTACTGTTTATTGCCCCCTCAAAAAGCTAATGTAATTA
TATTTGTGCCAATAAAAACAAGATATGACCTATAGAATACAAGTATTTCCCCTTCGAACATCCCCACAAG
TAGACTTTGGATTTGTCTTCTAACCAAAAGACTTACACACCTGCATACCTTACATCAAAAACTCGTTTAT
CGCTACATAAAACACCGGGATATATTTTTTATATACATACTTTTCAAATCGCGCGCCCTCTTCATAATTC
ACCTCCACCACACCACGTTTCGTAGTTGCTCTTTCGCTGTCTCCCACCCGCTCTCCGCAACACATTCACC
TTTTGTTCGACGACCTTGGAGCGACTGTCGTTAGTTCCGCGCGATTCGGTTCGCTCAAATGGTTCCGAGT
GGTTCATTTCGTCTCAATAGAAATTAGTAATAAATATTTGTATGTACAATTTATTTGCTCCAATATATTT
GTATATATTTCCCTCACAGCTATATTTATTCTAATTTAATATTATGACTTTTTAAGGTAATTTTTTGTGA
CCTGTTCGGAGTGATTAGCGTTACAATTTGAACTGAAAGTGACATCCAGTGTTTGTTCCTTGTGTAGATG
CATCTCAAAAAAATGGTGGGCATAATAGTGTTGTTTATATATATCAAAAATAACAACTATAATAATAAGA
ATACATTTAATTTAGAAAATGCTTGGATTTCACTGGAACTAGGCTAGCATAACTTCGTATAATGTATGCT
ATACGAAGTTATGCTAGCGGATCCGAATTCTTTTTTGCTCACCTGTGATTGCTCCTACTCAAATACAAAA
ACATCAAATTTTCTGTCAATAAAGCATATTTATTTATATTTATTTTACAGGAAAGAATTCCTTTTAAAGT
GTATTTTAACCTATAATGAAAAACGATTAAAAAAAATACATAAAATAATTCGAAAATTTTTGAATAGCCC
AGGTTGATAAAAATTCATTTCATACGTTTTATAACTTATGCCCCTAAGTATTTTTTGACCATAGTGTTTC
AATTCTACATTAATTTTACAGAGTAGAATGAAACGCCACCTACTCAGCCAAGAGGCGAAAAGGTTAGCTC
GCCAAGCAGAGAGGGCGCCAGTGCTCACTACTTTTTATAATTCTCAACTTCTTTTTCCAGACTCAGTTCG
TATATATAGACCTATTTTCAATTTAACGTCGGATTGTCAACTACTTGCCCCGTTTTAGAGCTAGAAATAG
CAAGTTAAAATAAGGCTAGTCCGTTATCAACTTGAAAAAGTGGCACCGAGTCGGTGCTTTTTTTTTTGGT
ACGGGAATTGGGAATTGGGCAATATTTAAATGGCGGCGCGCCGAATTCTTTTTTGCTCACCTGTGATTGC
TCCTACTCAAATACAAAAACATCAAATTTTCTGTCAATAAAGCATATTTATTTATATTTATTTTACAGGA
AAGAATTCCTTTTAAAGTGTATTTTAACCTATAATGAAAAACGATTAAAAAAAATACATAAAATAATTCG
AAAATTTTTGAATAGCCCAGGTTGATAAAAATTCATTTCATACGTTTTATAACTTATGCCCCTAAGTATT
TTTTGACCATAGTGTTTCAATTCTACATTAATTTTACAGAGTAGAATGAAACGCCACCTACTCAGCCAAG
AGGCGAAAAGGTTAGCTCGCCAAGCAGAGAGGGCGCCAGTGCTCACTACTTTTTATAATTCTCAACTTCT
TTTTCCAGACTCAGTTCGTATATATAGACCTATTTTCAATTTAACGTCGCCTGAGTGTGCATCAGCTGGG
TTTTAGAGCTAGAAATAGCAAGTTAAAATAAGGCTAGTCCGTTATCAACTTGAAAAAGTGGCACCGAGTC
GGTGCTTTTTTTTTTGGTACCTCTAGAGATCCACTAGTGTCGACGATGTAGGTCACGGTCTCGAAGCCGC
GGTGCGGGTGCCAGGGCGTGCCCTTGGGCTCCCCGGGCGCGTACTCCACCTCACCCATCTGGTCCATCAT
GATGAACGGGTCGAGGTGGCGGTAGTTGATCCCGGCGAACGCGCGGCGCACCGGGAAGCCCTCGCCCTCG
AAACCGCTGGGCGCGGTGGTCACGGTGAGCACGGGACGTGCGACGGCGTCGGCGGGTGCGGATACGCGGG
GCAGCGTCAGCGGGTTCTCGACGGTCACGGCGGGCATGTCGACACTAGTTCTAGCCAGCTTTTGTTCCCT
TTAGTGAGGGTTAATTTCGAGCTTGGCGTAATCATGGTCATAGCTGTTTCCTGTGTGAAATTGTTATCCG
CTCACAATTCCACACAACATACGAGCCGGAAGCATAAAGTGTAAAGCCTGGGGTGCCTAATGAGTGAGCT
AACTCACATTAATTGCGTTGCGCTCACTGCCCGCTTTCCAGTCGGGAAACCTGTCGTGCCAGCTGCATTA
ATGAATCGGCCAACGCGCGGGGAGAGGCGGTTTGCGTATTGGGCGCTCTTCCGCTTCCTCGCTCACTGAC
TCGCTGCGCTCGGTCGTTCGGCTGCGGCGAGCGGTATCAGCTCACTCAAAGGCGGTAATACGGTTATCCA
CAGAATCAGGGGATAACGCAGGAAAGAACATGTGAGCAAAAGGCCAGCAAAAGGCCAGGAACCGTAAAAA
GGCCGCGTTGCTGGCGTTTTTCCATAGGCTCCGCCCCCCTGACGAGCATCACAAAAATCGACGCTCAAGT
CAGAGGTGGCGAAACCCGACAGGACTATAAAGATACCAGGCGTTTCCCCCTGGAAGCTCCCTCGTGCGCT
CTCCTGTTCCGACCCTGCCGCTTACCGGATACCTGTCCGCCTTTCTCCCTTCGGGAAGCGTGGCGCTTTC
TCATAGCTCACGCTGTAGGTATCTCAGTTCGGTGTAGGTCGTTCGCTCCAAGCTGGGCTGTGTGCACGAA
CCCCCCGTTCAGCCCGACCGCTGCGCCTTATCCGGTAACTATCGTCTTGAGTCCAACCCGGTAAGACACG
ACTTATCGCCACTGGCAGCAGCCACTGGTAACAGGATTAGCAGAGCGAGGTATGTAGGCGGTGCTACAGA
GTTCTTGAAGTGGTGGCCTAACTACGGCTACACTAGAAGAACAGTATTTGGTATCTGCGCTCTGCTGAAG
CCAGTTACCTTCGGAAAAAGAGTTGGTAGCTCTTGATCCGGCAAACAAACCACCGCTGGTAGCGGTGGTT
TTTTTGTTTGCAAGCAGCAGATTACGCGCAGAAAAAAAGGATCTCAAGAAGATCCTTTGATCTTTTCTAC
GGGGTCTGACGCTCAGTGGAACGAAAACTCACGTTAAGGGATTTTGGTCATGAGATTATCAAAAAGGATC
TTCACCTAGATCCTTTTAAATTAAAAATGAAGTTTTAAATCAATCTAAAGTATATATGAGTAAACTTGGT
CTGACAGTTACCAATGCTTAATCAGTGAGGCACCTATCTCAGCGATCTGTCTATTTCGTTCATCCATAGT
TGCCTGACTCCCCGTCGTGTAGATAACTACGATACGGGAGGGCTTACCATCTGGCCCCAGTGCTGCAATG
ATACCGCGAGACCCACGCTCACCGGCTCCAGATTTATCAGCAATAAACCAGCCAGCCGGAAGGGCCGAGC
GCAGAAGTGGTCCTGCAACTTTATCCGCCTCCATCCAGTCTATTAATTGTTGCCGGGAAGCTAGAGTAAG
TAGTTCGCCAGTTAATAGTTTGCGCAACGTTGTTGCCATTGCTACAGGCATCGTGGTGTCACGCTCGTCG
TTTGGTATGGCTTCATTCAGCTCCGGTTCCCAACGATCAAGGCGAGTTACATGATCCCCCATGTTGTGCA
AAAAAGCGGTTAGCTCCTTCGGTCCTCCGATCGTTGTCAGAAGTAAGTTGGCCGCAGTGTTATCACTCAT
GGTTATGGCAGCACTGCATAATTCTCTTACTGTCATGCCATCCGTAAGATGCTTTTCTGTGACTGGTGAG
TACTCAACCAAGTCATTCTGAGAATAGTGTATGCGGCGACCGAGTTGCTCTTGCCCGGCGTCAATACGGG
ATAATACCGCGCCACATAGCAGAACTTTAAAAGTGCTCATCATTGGAAAACGTTCTTCGGGGCGAAAACT
CTCAAGGATCTTACCGCTGTTGAGATCCAGTTCGATGTAACCCACTCGTGCACCCAACTGATCTTCAGCA
TCTTTTACTTTCACCAGCGTTTCTGGGTGAGCAAAAACAGGAAGGCAAAATGCCGCAAAAAAGGGAATAA
GGGCGACACGGAAATGTTGAATACTCATACTCTTCCTTTTTCAATATTATTGAAGCATTTATCAGGGTTA
TTGTCTCATGAGCGGATACATATTTGAATGTATTTAGAAAAATAAACAAATAGGGGTTCCGCGCACATTT
CCCCGAAAAGTGCCAC
Features (pLannotate 1.2.2; 18 found; start..end, strand, type, name):
      2..430     +  rep_origin     f1 ori (sequence partly withheld): f1 bacteriophage origin of replication; arrow indicates direction of (+) strand synthesis
    461..618     -  CDS            lacZα (fragment): LacZα fragment of β-galactosidase; lacZ fragment
    621..639     +  promoter       T7 promoter: promoter for bacteriophage T7 RNA polymerase
    664..4783    +  gene           mini-white: white; This modified version of the white gene lacks part of the first intron.
   4790..4823    -  protein_bind   loxP: Cre-mediated recombination occurs in the 8-bp core sequence (GCATACAT). Cre recombinase
   4842..5262    +  promoter       dU6-3 promoter: RNA polymerase III promoter for Drosophila U6-3 snRNA (Port et al., 2014)
   5283..5358    +  misc_RNA       gRNA scaffold: guide RNA scaffold for the Streptococcus pyogenes CRISPR/Cas9 system
   5420..5840    +  promoter       dU6-3 promoter: RNA polymerase III promoter for Drosophila U6-3 snRNA (Port et al., 2014)
   5861..5936    +  misc_RNA       gRNA scaffold: guide RNA scaffold for the Streptococcus pyogenes CRISPR/Cas9 system
   5991..6060    +  protein_bind   attB: attB site for the φC31 integrase (Groth et al., 2000) phage φC31 integrase
   6279..6297    -  promoter       T3 promoter: promoter for bacteriophage T3 RNA polymerase
   6342..6358    -  protein_bind   lac operator: The lac repressor binds to the lac operator to inhibit transcription in E. coli. This inhibition can be relieved by adding lactose or isopropyl-β-D-thiogalactopyranoside (IPTG). lac repressor encoded by lacI
   6366..6396    -  promoter       lac promoter: promoter for the E. coli lac operon
   6411..6432    -  protein_bind   CAP binding site: CAP binding activates transcription in the presence of cAMP. E. coli catabolite activator protein
   6445..6537    -  CDS            lacI (fragment): lac repressor; lacI; The lac repressor binds to the lac operator to inhibit transcription in E. coli. This inhibition can be relieved by adding lactose or isopropyl-β-D-thiogalactopyranoside (IPTG).
   6720..7308    -  rep_origin     ori: high-copy-number ColE1/pMB1/pBR322/pUC origin of replication
   7479..8339    -  CDS            AmpR: β-lactamase; bla; confers resistance to ampicillin, carbenicillin, and related antibiotics
   8340..8444    -  promoter       AmpR promoter: bla
