[The description below was written by a language model from this plasmid's Addgene catalogue record and pLannotate feature annotations shown in this document.]
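Description:
gRNAs[bTub+Sxl].1046B is an 8.5 kb Drosophila melanogaster CRISPR transgenesis plasmid built on a white+attB backbone. It is designed to place a dual guide RNA cassette into the fly genome. In E. coli it is maintained as a high-copy plasmid through a ColE1/pUC-type origin and selected with ampicillin via the β-lactamase gene. An f1 origin, T7 and T3 promoters, and lacZα/lac promoter remnants are also annotated, which is consistent with a phagemid-style cloning vector as the starting scaffold.

The payload consists of two tandem, same-orientation expression units. Each has a Drosophila U6-3 RNA polymerase III promoter followed by a spacer and the Streptococcus pyogenes Cas9 gRNA scaffold. According to the record, one guide targets bTub (β-tubulin) and the other targets Sex lethal (Sxl). The plasmid carries no Cas9 gene, so the nuclease has to be supplied separately, for example from another transgenic line. A φC31 attB site lies downstream of the gRNA units and allows integrase-mediated, site-specific insertion into an attP landing site. The mini-white gene, a shortened white gene lacking part of its first intron, serves as an eye-colour marker for identifying transformants. A single loxP site sits between mini-white and the first U6-3 promoter; the record does not state its intended role.

The associated publication concerns precision-guided sterile males for insect population control. This suggests that the plasmid was used to make flies expressing both gRNAs, so that bTub and Sxl are disrupted together when Cas9 is present.
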