Addgene plasmid #112692: gRNAs[bTub+Sxl].1046B
Purpose: express two gRNA targeting bTub & Sxl under dU6-3 promoter
Depositing lab: Omar Akbari. Depositing organization: University of California, San Diego (UCSD). Publication: Transforming insect population control with precision guided sterile males with demonstration in flies. Kandul NP, Liu J, Sanchez C HM, Wu SL, Marshall JM, Akbari OS. Nat Commun. 2019 Jan 8;10(1):84. doi: 10.1038/s41467-018-07964-7. PubMed 30622266.
Backbone
  Vector backbone: white+attB
  Vector type: CRISPR
  Selectable markers: mini-white
Growth in bacteria
  Bacterial resistance: Ampicillin, 100 μg/mL
  Growth temperature: 37°C
  Growth strain: DH5alpha
  Copy number: High Copy
Gene/Insert
  Gene/Insert name: U6.3-gRNA[bTub] and U6.3-gRNA[Sxl]
  gRNA/shRNA sequence: CCTGAGTGTGCATCAGCTGG and GATTGTCAACTACTTGCCCC
  Species: D. melanogaster (fly)
  Entrez Gene: Sxl (a.k.a. Dmel_CG43770, CG14425, CG18350, CG33070, CG43770, Dm-Sxl, DmSxl, Dmel\CG43770, Dmel_CG14425, Dmel_CG18350, Fl, Mex156, ORF2, SXL, Su(da), Sx1, SxL, Sxl-1 Sxl-2, Sxl-Pe, SxlPe, SxlPm, dSXL, fs(1)K1274, fs(1)M106, l(1)6Fa, melSxl, sxl)
Terms and licenses: Academic/Nonprofit Terms; Industry Terms: Not Available to Industry
How to cite: gRNAs[bTub+Sxl].1046B was a gift from Omar Akbari (Addgene plasmid # 112692 ; http://n2t.net/addgene:112692 ; RRID:Addgene_112692)
